>Addgene plasmid #31859 | psiCHECK-2-nMyc-m1_3'UTR | addgene partial sequence | sequence record 37131 | psiCHECK2-F 5'-GTCCGCAACTACAACGCCTACCTT-3'
CGNGNANTGCCTAGAGTTCATCGAGTCCGACCCTGGGTTCTTTTCCACGCTATTGTCGAGGGAGCTAAGA
AGTTCCCTAACACCGAGTTCGTGAAGGTGAAGGGCCTCCACTTCAGCCAGGAGGACGCTCCAGATGAAAT
GGGTAAGTACATCAAGAGCTTCGTGGAGCGCGTGCTGAAGAACGAGCAGTAATTCTAGGCGATCGCTCGA
GCGTTTCCCACACGGACAGTCACTGCCACTTTGCACATTTTGATTTTTTTTTTTTTTTTAAACAAACATT
GTGTTGACATTAAGAATGTTGGTTTACTTTCAAATTGGTCCCCTGTCGAGTCTGGATCTGGGTAGGGGGC
AGGACACGGGGTTCTGCCATGACCTTGGAAAAAAAACTGACTTATGGGATGCTGGGTGGCTTGTTTTCCT
CCTCCATATCACCTGGTGACAGCCGTGGAAGTTCGGGACACTAAGGAGCTTCAGGAGGCTGTGAAGTCAC
CTTGTTCCGGTCCAAGATTCCAAACAGAGTCATTCCTTCTTTTTACAATGGTGCTTAAGTTCCAGCAAAT
GCCACAGAAGGGGGGGTTGCCATTTGATGCCCCTGGGAACACTTGTGTAAATACCATTGATACGCCCGCC
TTTTGTATACGTCCTGGGTAATGAGAGGTGGCTCTTGCGGCCAGTATTAGACTGGAAGTTCACACCTAAG
TACTGTAAGAATAACGCAATGTTTGAGGGGCATGTTTTGTATACAAATATATTGTTAATCTGTTATGTAC
TGTACTAATTCCTACACGGCCTATATACTTTAGTATGACGCTGATACATAACTAAATTTGATACTTATAT
TTTCGTATGAAAATGAGTTGTGGAAGTTTTTGAGTA
