[The description below was written by a language model from this plasmid's Addgene catalogue record.]
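Description:
psiCHECK-2-nMyc-m1_3'UTR is a mammalian luciferase reporter plasmid built on the psiCHECK-2 backbone (about 6.3 kb without insert). It is maintained as a high-copy plasmid in E. coli under ampicillin selection. No feature table accompanies the record, so the origin of replication and other backbone elements are not itemised. psiCHECK-2 is generally known as a dual-luciferase vector, with a Renilla luciferase reporter gene lying upstream of the cloning site and a separately expressed firefly luciferase acting as an internal normalisation control.

The insert is a roughly 900 bp fragment of the mouse nMyc (N-myc) 3' untranslated region, cloned between XhoI and NotI sites, both of which are retained. This places it downstream of the luciferase coding sequence driven by the SV40 promoter. The catalogue lists luciferase as an N-terminal "fusion", but functionally the UTR forms part of the reporter transcript rather than a translated fusion, so regulatory sequences within it influence the stability or translation of the luciferase mRNA. This "m1" version carries a point-mutated form of the first let-7c seed-match site, which is intended to disrupt pairing with the microRNA at that position.

The construct is suited to transfection-based microRNA target validation. Reporter output from this mutant can be compared with a wild-type UTR reporter, in the presence or absence of let-7 family microRNAs, to test whether repression depends on that specific site. The associated work concerns opposing microRNA families that regulate self-renewal in mouse embryonic stem cells.
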