Addgene plasmid #31859: psiCHECK-2-nMyc-m1_3'UTR
Depositing lab: Robert Blelloch. Depositing organization: University of California, San Francisco (UCSF). Publication: Opposing microRNA families regulate self-renewal in mouse embryonic stem cells. Melton C, Judson RL, Blelloch R. Nature. 2010 Feb 4;463(7281):621-6. Epub 2010 Jan 6. 10.1038/nature08725 PubMed 20054295.
Backbone
  Vector backbone: psiCHECK-2
  Backbone size w/o insert (bp): 6273
  Vector type: Mammalian Expression, Luciferase
Growth in bacteria
  Bacterial resistance: Ampicillin, 100 μg/mL
  Growth temperature: 37°C
  Growth strain: DH5alpha
  Copy number: High Copy
Gene/Insert
  Gene/Insert name: nMyc mutant-1 3'UTR
  Species: M. musculus (mouse)
  Insert size (bp): 900
  Mutation: first Let-7c Seed changed from TACCTC to TAACGC
  Promoter: SV40
  Tag / fusion protein: Luciferase (N terminal on backbone)
  Cloning method: Restriction Enzyme; 5′ cloning site XhoI (not destroyed); 3′ cloning site NotI (not destroyed)
  Sequencing primers: 5′ psiCHECK2-F
Terms and licenses: Academic/Nonprofit Terms; Industry Terms: Not Available to Industry
How to cite: psiCHECK-2-nMyc-m1_3'UTR was a gift from Robert Blelloch (Addgene plasmid # 31859 ; http://n2t.net/addgene:31859 ; RRID:Addgene_31859)
